Addgene plasmid #46736: pcDNA3.2 V5-DEST 3XFlag-SRSF3
Depositing lab: David Bartel. Depositing organization: Whitehead Institute for Biomedical Research. Publication: Beyond Secondary Structure: Primary-Sequence Determinants License Pri-miRNA Hairpins for Processing. Auyeung VC, Ulitsky I, McGeary SE, Bartel DP. Cell. 2013 Feb 14;152(4):844-58. doi: 10.1016/j.cell.2013.01.031. PubMed 23415231.
Backbone
  Vector backbone: pcDNA3.2/V5-DEST
  Backbone manufacturer: Invitrogen
  Backbone size w/o insert (bp): 8038
  Vector type: Mammalian Expression
  Selectable markers: Neomycin (select with G418)
Growth in bacteria
  Bacterial resistance: Ampicillin, 100 μg/mL
  Growth temperature: 37°C
  Growth strain: DH5alpha
  Copy number: High Copy
Gene/Insert
  Gene/Insert name: SRSF3 (alt name: SRp20)
  Species: H. sapiens (human)
  Entrez Gene: SRSF3 (a.k.a. SFRS3, SRp20)
  Promoter: CMV
  Tag / fusion protein: 3x Flag (N terminal on insert)
  Cloning method: Gateway Cloning
  Sequencing primers: 5′ CMV-F; 3′ TK-pA-R
Terms and licenses: Academic/Nonprofit Terms; Industry Terms: Not Available to Industry
How to cite: pcDNA3.2 V5-DEST 3XFlag-SRSF3 was a gift from David Bartel (Addgene plasmid # 46736 ; http://n2t.net/addgene:46736 ; RRID:Addgene_46736)
