[The description below was written by a language model from this plasmid's Addgene catalogue record and pLannotate feature annotations shown in this document.]
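Description:
pcDNA3.2 V5-DEST 3XFlag-SRSF3 is a mammalian expression plasmid built on the Invitrogen pcDNA3.2/V5-DEST Gateway destination backbone, into which the human splicing factor SRSF3 (also called SRp20 or SFRS3) was introduced by Gateway recombination. It is propagated in E. coli as a high-copy plasmid through a ColE1/pUC-type origin and selected with ampicillin via the β-lactamase gene. An f1 origin is also present. For selection in mammalian cells, an SV40 enhancer/early promoter drives a neomycin phosphotransferase gene terminated by the SV40 polyadenylation signal, which confers G418 resistance. The sequenced record is about 6.1 kb, shorter than the listed empty backbone size, as expected when the destination cassette is replaced by a small insert during recombination.

The expression unit consists of the CMV immediate-early enhancer and promoter, followed by a T7 promoter that could support in vitro transcription. Next comes an attB1 site, a 3xFLAG epitope with an enterokinase cleavage site, the SRSF3 coding sequence, an attB2 site and the HSV thymidine kinase polyadenylation signal. The FLAG tag sits at the N terminus of SRSF3, allowing detection or immunopurification with anti-FLAG reagents. The backbone's V5 epitope lies downstream of attB2, but the record lists only the N-terminal tag and does not state whether the V5 tag is translated as a fusion. A few short annotated fragments (HIV-1 LTR, bGH poly(A), ble, lacI) appear to be backbone remnants or incidental matches rather than functional parts.

The plasmid was deposited with a study on primary-sequence determinants of pri-miRNA hairpin processing. It is suited to transient or G418-selected stable overexpression of tagged SRSF3 in mammalian cells.
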