Features (pLannotate 1.2.2; 24 found; start..end, strand, type, name):
    128..457     +  promoter       SV40 promoter: SV40 enhancer and early promoter
    524..1315    +  CDS            neo: KKA2_KLEPN - Also known as kan, nptII. Experimental evidence at protein level: Swiss-Prot protein existence level 1. Resistance to kanamycin, neomycin, paromomycin, ribostamycin, butirosin and gentamicin B. From Klebsiella pneumoniae.
   1341..1499    +  CDS            ble (fragment): BLE_KLEPN - Experimental evidence at protein level: Swiss-Prot protein existence level 1. Binding protein with a strong affinity to the bleomycin family of antibiotics. Binds to CL990; an antimitotic-antibiotic compound. From Klebsiella pneumoniae.
   1494..1615    +  polyA_signal   SV40 poly(A) signal: SV40 polyadenylation signal
   1688..1704    -  protein_bind   lac operator: The lac repressor binds to the lac operator to inhibit transcription in E. coli. This inhibition can be relieved by adding lactose or isopropyl-β-D-thiogalactopyranoside (IPTG). lac repressor encoded by lacI
   1712..1742    -  promoter       lac promoter: promoter for the E. coli lac operon
   1757..1778    -  protein_bind   CAP binding site: CAP binding activates transcription in the presence of cAMP. E. coli catabolite activator protein
   1791..1883    -  CDS            lacI (fragment): lac repressor; lacI; The lac repressor binds to the lac operator to inhibit transcription in E. coli. This inhibition can be relieved by adding lactose or isopropyl-β-D-thiogalactopyranoside (IPTG).
   2066..2654    -  rep_origin     ori: high-copy-number ColE1/pMB1/pBR322/pUC origin of replication
   2825..3685    -  CDS            AmpR: β-lactamase; bla; confers resistance to ampicillin, carbenicillin, and related antibiotics
   3686..3790    -  promoter       AmpR promoter: bla
   3849..3901    -  misc_feature   bom (fragment): basis of mobility region from pBR322
   4056..4435    +  enhancer       CMV enhancer: human cytomegalovirus immediate early enhancer
   4436..4639    +  promoter       CMV promoter: human cytomegalovirus (CMV) immediate early promoter
   4635..4668    +  LTR            5' LTR (truncated) (fragment): truncated 5' long terminal repeat (LTR) from HIV-1
   4684..4702    +  promoter       T7 promoter: promoter for bacteriophage T7 RNA polymerase
   4732..4756    +  protein_bind   attB1: mutant version of attB; recombination site for the Gateway® BP reaction BP Clonase™
   4760..4825    +  CDS            3xFLAG: three tandem FLAG® epitope tags, followed by an enterokinase cleavage site
   4829..5317    +  CDS            SRSF3: SRSF3_HUMAN - Also known as SFRS3, SRP20. Experimental evidence at protein level: Swiss-Prot protein existence level 1. Splicing factor that specifically promotes exon-inclusion during alternative splicing (PubMed:26876937). Interaction with YTHDC1, a RNA-binding protein that recognizes and binds N6-methyladenosine (m6A)-containing RNAs, promotes recruitment of SRSF3 to its mRNA- binding elements adjacent to m6A sites, leading to exon-inclusion during alternative splicing (PubMed:26876937). Also functions as export adapter involved in mRNA nuclear export (PubMed:11336712, PubMed:18364396, PubM
   5323..5343    -  protein_bind   attB2: mutant version of attB; core recombination site for the Gateway® BP reaction BP Clonase™
   5370..5411    +  CDS            V5 tag: epitope tag from simian virus 5
   5495..5543    +  polyA_signal   HSV TK poly(A) signal: herpes simplex virus thymidine kinase polyadenylation signal (Cole and Stacy, 1985)
   5634..5650    -  polyA_signal   bGH poly(A) signal (fragment): bovine growth hormone polyadenylation signal
   5745..114     +  rep_origin     f1 ori (across the origin) (sequence partly withheld): f1 bacteriophage origin of replication; arrow indicates direction of (+) strand synthesis
>Addgene plasmid #46736 | pcDNA3.2 V5-DEST 3XFlag-SRSF3 | addgene full sequence | sequence record 352767 | Addgene NGS Result
CTGGAACAACACTCAACCCTATCTCGGTCTATTCTTTTGATTTATAAGGGATTTTGCCGATTTCGGCCTA
TTGGTTAAAAAATGAGCTGATTTAACAAAAATTTAACGCGAATTAATTCTGTGGAATGTGTGTCAGTTAG
GGTGTGGAAAGTCCCCAGGCTCCCCAGCAGGCAGAAGTATGCAAAGCATGCATCTCAATTAGTCAGCAAC
CAGGTGTGGAAAGTCCCCAGGCTCCCCAGCAGGCAGAAGTATGCAAAGCATGCATCTCAATTAGTCAGCA
ACCATAGTCCCGCCCCTAACTCCGCCCATCCCGCCCCTAACTCCGCCCAGTTCCGCCCATTCTCCGCCCC
ATGGCTGACTAATTTTTTTTATTTATGCAGAGGCCGAGGCCGCCTCTGCCTCTGAGCTATTCCAGAAGTA
GTGAGGAGGCTTTTTTGGAGGCCTAGGCTTTTGCAAAAAGCTCCCGGGAGCTTGTATATCCATTTTCGGA
TCTGATCAAGAGACAGGATGAGGATCGTTTCGCATGATTGAACAAGATGGATTGCACGCAGGTTCTCCGG
CCGCTTGGGTGGAGAGGCTATTCGGCTATGACTGGGCACAACAGACAATCGGCTGCTCTGATGCCGCCGT
GTTCCGGCTGTCAGCGCAGGGGCGCCCGGTTCTTTTTGTCAAGACCGACCTGTCCGGTGCCCTGAATGAA
CTGCAGGACGAGGCAGCGCGGCTATCGTGGCTGGCCACGACGGGCGTTCCTTGCGCAGCTGTGCTCGACG
TTGTCACTGAAGCGGGAAGGGACTGGCTGCTATTGGGCGAAGTGCCGGGGCAGGATCTCCTGTCATCTCA
CCTTGCTCCTGCCGAGAAAGTATCCATCATGGCTGATGCAATGCGGCGGCTGCATACGCTTGATCCGGCT
ACCTGCCCATTCGACCACCAAGCGAAACATCGCATCGAGCGAGCACGTACTCGGATGGAAGCCGGTCTTG
TCGATCAGGATGATCTGGACGAAGAGCATCAGGGGCTCGCGCCAGCCGAACTGTTCGCCAGGCTCAAGGC
GCGCATGCCCGACGGCGAGGATCTCGTCGTGACCCATGGCGATGCCTGCTTGCCGAATATCATGGTGGAA
AATGGCCGCTTTTCTGGATTCATCGACTGTGGCCGGCTGGGTGTGGCGGACCGCTATCAGGACATAGCGT
TGGCTACCCGTGATATTGCTGAAGAGCTTGGCGGCGAATGGGCTGACCGCTTCCTCGTGCTTTACGGTAT
CGCCGCTCCCGATTCGCAGCGCATCGCCTTCTATCGCCTTCTTGACGAGTTCTTCTGAGCGGGACTCTGG
GGTTCGCGAAATGACCGACCAAGCGACGCCCAACCTGCCATCACGAGATTTCGATTCCACCGCCGCCTTC
TATGAAAGGTTGGGCTTCGGAATCGTTTTCCGGGACGCCGGCTGGATGATCCTCCAGCGCGGGGATCTCA
TGCTGGAGTTCTTCGCCCACCCCAACTTGTTTATTGCAGCTTATAATGGTTACAAATAAAGCAATAGCAT
CACAAATTTCACAAATAAAGCATTTTTTTCACTGCATTCTAGTTGTGGTTTGTCCAAACTCATCAATGTA
TCTTATCATGTCTGTATACCGTCGACCTCTAGCTAGAGCTTGGCGTAATCATGGTCATAGCTGTTTCCTG
TGTGAAATTGTTATCCGCTCACAATTCCACACAACATACGAGCCGGAAGCATAAAGTGTAAAGCCTGGGG
TGCCTAATGAGTGAGCTAACTCACATTAATTGCGTTGCGCTCACTGCCCGCTTTCCAGTCGGGAAACCTG
TCGTGCCAGCTGCATTAATGAATCGGCCAACGCGCGGGGAGAGGCGGTTTGCGTATTGGGCGCTCTTCCG
CTTCCTCGCTCACTGACTCGCTGCGCTCGGTCGTTCGGCTGCGGCGAGCGGTATCAGCTCACTCAAAGGC
GGTAATACGGTTATCCACAGAATCAGGGGATAACGCAGGAAAGAACATGTGAGCAAAAGGCCAGCAAAAG
GCCAGGAACCGTAAAAAGGCCGCGTTGCTGGCGTTTTTCCATAGGCTCCGCCCCCCTGACGAGCATCACA
AAAATCGACGCTCAAGTCAGAGGTGGCGAAACCCGACAGGACTATAAAGATACCAGGCGTTTCCCCCTGG
AAGCTCCCTCGTGCGCTCTCCTGTTCCGACCCTGCCGCTTACCGGATACCTGTCCGCCTTTCTCCCTTCG
GGAAGCGTGGCGCTTTCTCATAGCTCACGCTGTAGGTATCTCAGTTCGGTGTAGGTCGTTCGCTCCAAGC
TGGGCTGTGTGCACGAACCCCCCGTTCAGCCCGACCGCTGCGCCTTATCCGGTAACTATCGTCTTGAGTC
CAACCCGGTAAGACACGACTTATCGCCACTGGCAGCAGCCACTGGTAACAGGATTAGCAGAGCGAGGTAT
GTAGGCGGTGCTACAGAGTTCTTGAAGTGGTGGCCTAACTACGGCTACACTAGAAGAACAGTATTTGGTA
TCTGCGCTCTGCTGAAGCCAGTTACCTTCGGAAAAAGAGTTGGTAGCTCTTGATCCGGCAAACAAACCAC
CGCTGGTAGCGGTGGTTTTTTTGTTTGCAAGCAGCAGATTACGCGCAGAAAAAAAGGATCTCAAGAAGAT
CCTTTGATCTTTTCTACGGGGTCTGACGCTCAGTGGAACGAAAACTCACGTTAAGGGATTTTGGTCATGA
GATTATCAAAAAGGATCTTCACCTAGATCCTTTTAAATTAAAAATGAAGTTTTAAATCAATCTAAAGTAT
ATATGAGTAAACTTGGTCTGACAGTTACCAATGCTTAATCAGTGAGGCACCTATCTCAGCGATCTGTCTA
TTTCGTTCATCCATAGTTGCCTGACTCCCCGTCGTGTAGATAACTACGATACGGGAGGGCTTACCATCTG
GCCCCAGTGCTGCAATGATACCGCGAGACCCACGCTCACCGGCTCCAGATTTATCAGCAATAAACCAGCC
AGCCGGAAGGGCCGAGCGCAGAAGTGGTCCTGCAACTTTATCCGCCTCCATCCAGTCTATTAATTGTTGC
CGGGAAGCTAGAGTAAGTAGTTCGCCAGTTAATAGTTTGCGCAACGTTGTTGCCATTGCTACAGGCATCG
TGGTGTCACGCTCGTCGTTTGGTATGGCTTCATTCAGCTCCGGTTCCCAACGATCAAGGCGAGTTACATG
ATCCCCCATGTTGTGCAAAAAAGCGGTTAGCTCCTTCGGTCCTCCGATCGTTGTCAGAAGTAAGTTGGCC
GCAGTGTTATCACTCATGGTTATGGCAGCACTGCATAATTCTCTTACTGTCATGCCATCCGTAAGATGCT
TTTCTGTGACTGGTGAGTACTCAACCAAGTCATTCTGAGAATAGTGTATGCGGCGACCGAGTTGCTCTTG
CCCGGCGTCAATACGGGATAATACCGCGCCACATAGCAGAACTTTAAAAGTGCTCATCATTGGAAAACGT
TCTTCGGGGCGAAAACTCTCAAGGATCTTACCGCTGTTGAGATCCAGTTCGATGTAACCCACTCGTGCAC
CCAACTGATCTTCAGCATCTTTTACTTTCACCAGCGTTTCTGGGTGAGCAAAAACAGGAAGGCAAAATGC
CGCAAAAAAGGGAATAAGGGCGACACGGAAATGTTGAATACTCATACTCTTCCTTTTTCAATATTATTGA
AGCATTTATCAGGGTTATTGTCTCATGAGCGGATACATATTTGAATGTATTTAGAAAAATAAACAAATAG
GGGTTCCGCGCACATTTCCCCGAAAAGTGCCACCTGACGTCGACGGATCGGGAGATCTCCCGATCCCCTA
TGGTGCACTCTCAGTACAATCTGCTCTGATGCCGCATAGTTAAGCCAGTATCTGCTCCCTGCTTGTGTGT
TGGAGGTCGCTGAGTAGTGCGCGAGCAAAATTTAAGCTACAACAAGGCAAGGCTTGACCGACAATTGCAT
GAAGAATCTGCTTAGGGTTAGGCGTTTTGCGCTGCTTCGCGATGTACGGGCCAGATATACGCGTTGACAT
TGATTATTGACTAGTTATTAATAGTAATCAATTACGGGGTCATTAGTTCATAGCCCATATATGGAGTTCC
GCGTTACATAACTTACGGTAAATGGCCCGCCTGGCTGACCGCCCAACGACCCCCGCCCATTGACGTCAAT
AATGACGTATGTTCCCATAGTAACGCCAATAGGGACTTTCCATTGACGTCAATGGGTGGAGTATTTACGG
TAAACTGCCCACTTGGCAGTACATCAAGTGTATCATATGCCAAGTACGCCCCCTATTGACGTCAATGACG
GTAAATGGCCCGCCTGGCATTATGCCCAGTACATGACCTTATGGGACTTTCCTACTTGGCAGTACATCTA
CGTATTAGTCATCGCTATTACCATGGTGATGCGGTTTTGGCAGTACATCAATGGGCGTGGATAGCGGTTT
GACTCACGGGGATTTCCAAGTCTCCACCCCATTGACGTCAATGGGAGTTTGTTTTGGCACCAAAATCAAC
GGGACTTTCCAAAATGTCGTAACAACTCCGCCCCATTGACGCAAATGGGCGGTAGGCGTGTACGGTGGGA
GGTCTATATAAGCAGAGCTCTCTGGCTAACTAGAGAACCCACTGCTTACTGGCTTATCGAAATTAATACG
ACTCACTATAGGGAGACCCAAGCTGGCTAGTTAAGCTATCAACAAGTTTGTACAAAAAAGCAGGCTATGG
ACTACAAAGACCATGACGGTGATTATAAAGATCATGATATCGATTACAAGGATGACGATGACAAGGGCCA
TCGTGATTCCTGTCCATTGGACTGTAAGGTTTATGTAGGCAATCTTGGAAACAATGGCAACAAGACGGAA
TTGGAACGGGCTTTTGGCTACTATGGACCACTCCGAAGTGTGTGGGTTGCTAGAAACCCACCCGGCTTTG
CTTTTGTTGAATTTGAAGATCCCCGAGATGCTGCTGATGCAGTCCGAGAGCTAGATGGAAGAACACTATG
TGGCTGCCGTGTAAGAGTGGAACTGTCGAATGGTGAAAAAAGAAGTAGAAATCGTGGCCCACCTCCCTCT
TGGGGTCGTCGCCCTCGAGATGATTATCGTAGGAGGAGTCCTCCACCTCGTCGCAGATCTCCAAGAAGGA
GAAGCTTCTCTCGCAGCCGGAGCAGGTCCCTTTCTAGAGATAGGAGAAGAGAGAGATCGCTGTCTCGGGA
GAGAAATCACAAGCCGTCCCGATCCTTCTCTAGGTCTCGTAGTCGATCTAGGTCAAATGAAAGGAAATAG
CCCAGCTTTCTTGTACAAAGTGGTTGATCTAGAGGGCCCGCGGTTCGAAGGTAAGCCTATCCCTAACCCT
CTCCTCGGTCTCGATTCTACGCGTACCGGTTAGTAATGAGTTTAAACGGGGGAGGCTAACTGAAACACGG
AAGGAGACAATACCGGAAGGAACCCGCGCTATGACGGCAATAAAAAGACAGAATAAAACGCACGGGTGTT
GGGTCGTTTGTTCATAAACGCGGGGTTCGGTCCCAGGGCTGGCACTCTGTCGATACCCCACCGAGACCCC
ATTGGGGCCAATACGCCCGCGTTTCTTCCTTTTCCCCACCCCACCCCCCAAGTTCGGGTGAAGGCCCAGG
GCTCGCAGCCAACGTCGGGGCGGCAGGCCCTGCCATAGCAGATCTGCGCAGCTGGGGCTCTAGGGGGTAT
CCCC
[124 nt withheld, positions 5745-5868]
C
[91 nt withheld, positions 5870-5960]
A
[49 nt withheld, positions 5962-6010]
CCTTTGACGTTGGAGTCCACGTTCTTTAATAGTGGACTCTTGTTCCAAA
