>Addgene plasmid #46736 | pcDNA3.2 V5-DEST 3XFlag-SRSF3 | addgene partial sequence | sequence record 75322 | CMV-F (5'-CGCAAATGGGCGGTAGGCGTG-3')
CTATATAAGCAGAGCTCTCTGGCTAACTAGAGAACCCACTGCTTACTGGCTTATCGAAATTAATACGACT
CACTATAGGGAGACCCAAGCTGGCTAGTTAAGCTATCAACAAGTTTGTACAAAAAAGCAGGCTATGGACT
ACAAAGACCATGACGGTGATTATAAAGATCATGATATCGATTACAAGGATGACGATGACAAGGGCCATCG
TGATTCCTGTCCATTGGACTGTAAGGTTTATGTAGGCAATCTTGGAAACAATGGCAACAAGACGGAATTG
GAACGGGCTTTTGGCTACTATGGACCACTCCGAAGTGTGTGGGTTGCTAGAAACCCACCCGGCTTTGCTT
TTGTTGAATTTGAAGATCCCCGAGATGCTGCTGATGCAGTCCGAGAGCTAGATGGAAGAACACTATGTGG
CTGCCGTGTAAGAGTGGAACTGTCGAATGGTGAAAAAAGAAGTAGAAATCGTGGCCCACCTCCCTCTTGG
GGTCGTCGCCCTCGAGATGATTATCGTAGGAGGAGTCCTCCACCTCGTCGCAGATCTCCAAGAAGGAGAA
GCTTCTCTCGCAGCCGGAGCAGGTCCCTTTCTAGAGATAGGAGAAGAGAGAGATCGCTGTCTCGGGAGAG
AAATCACAAGCCGTCCCGATCCTTCTCTAGGTCTCGTAGTCGATCTAGGTCAAATGAAAGGAAATAGCCC
AGCTTTCTTGTACAAAGTGGTTGATCTAGAGGGCCCGCGGTTCGAAGGTAAGCCTATCCCTAACCCTCTC
CTCGGTCTCGATTCTACGCGTACCGGTTAGTAATGAGTTTAAACGGGGGAGGCTAACTGAAACACGGAAG
GAGACAATACCGGAAGGAACCCGCGCTATGACGGCAATAAAAAGACAGAATAAAACGCACGGGTGTTGGG
TCGTTTGTTCATAAACGCGGGGTTCGGTCCCAGGGCTGGCACTCTGTCGATACCCCACCGAGACCCCATT
GGGGCCAATACGCCCG
