LOCUS       Exported 6059 bp ds-DNA circular SYN 12-MAY-2021
DEFINITION  synthetic circular DNA
ACCESSION   .
VERSION     .
KEYWORDS    pcDNA3.2 V5-DEST 3XFlag-SRSF3
SOURCE      synthetic DNA construct
  ORGANISM  synthetic DNA construct
REFERENCE   1 (bases 1 to 6059)
  AUTHORS   Auyeung VC, Ulitsky I, McGeary SE, Bartel DP
  TITLE     Beyond Secondary Structure: Primary-Sequence Determinants License
            Pri-miRNA Hairpins for Processing.
  JOURNAL   Cell. 2013 Feb 14;152(4):844-58. doi: 10.1016/j.cell.2013.01.031.
  PUBMED    23415231
REFERENCE   2 (bases 1 to 6059)
  AUTHORS   .
  TITLE     Direct Submission
  JOURNAL   Exported May 12, 2021 from SnapGene Server 1.1.58
            http://www.snapgene.com
FEATURES             Location/Qualifiers
     source          1..6059
                     /organism="synthetic DNA construct"
                     /mol_type="other DNA"
     primer_bind     complement(44..63)
                     /label=pRS-marker
                     /note="pRS vectors, use to sequence yeast selectable
                     marker"
     enhancer        235..614
                     /label=CMV enhancer
                     /note="human cytomegalovirus immediate early enhancer"
     promoter        615..818
                     /label=CMV promoter
                     /note="human cytomegalovirus (CMV) immediate early
                     promoter"
     primer_bind     769..789
                     /label=CMV-F
                     /note="Human CMV immediate early promoter, forward primer"
     primer_bind     863..882
                     /label=T7
                     /note="T7 promoter, forward primer"
     promoter        863..881
                     /label=T7 promoter
                     /note="promoter for bacteriophage T7 RNA polymerase"
     protein_bind    911..935
                     /gene="mutant version of attB"
                     /label=attB1
                     /bound_moiety="BP Clonase(TM)"
                     /note="recombination site for the Gateway(R) BP reaction"
     CDS             939..1004
                     /codon_start=1
                     /product="three tandem FLAG(R) epitope tags, followed by an
                     enterokinase cleavage site"
                     /label=3xFLAG
                     /translation="DYKDHDGDYKDHDIDYKDDDDK"
     protein_bind    complement(1499..1523)
                     /gene="mutant version of attB"
                     /label=attB2
                     /bound_moiety="BP Clonase(TM)"
                     /note="recombination site for the Gateway(R) BP reaction"
     CDS             1549..1590
                     /codon_start=1
                     /product="epitope tag from simian virus 5"
                     /label=V5 tag
                     /translation="GKPIPNPLLGLDST"
     primer_bind     complement(1630..1649)
                     /label=TK-pA-R
                     /note="Thymidine kinase polyA, reverse primer"
     polyA_signal    1674..1722
                     /label=HSV TK poly(A) signal
                     /note="herpes simplex virus thymidine kinase
                     polyadenylation signal (Cole and Stacy, 1985)"
     rep_origin      1924..2352
                     /direction=RIGHT
                     /label=f1 ori
                     /note="f1 bacteriophage origin of replication; arrow
                     indicates direction of (+) strand synthesis"
     primer_bind     complement(2011..2030)
                     /label=F1ori-R
                     /note="F1 origin, reverse primer"
     primer_bind     2221..2242
                     /label=F1ori-F
                     /note="F1 origin, forward primer"
     primer_bind     complement(2361..2381)
                     /label=pBABE 3'
                     /note="SV40 enhancer, reverse primer for pBABE vectors"
     promoter        2366..2695
                     /label=SV40 promoter
                     /note="SV40 enhancer and early promoter"
     rep_origin      2546..2681
                     /label=SV40 ori
                     /note="SV40 origin of replication"
     primer_bind     2608..2627
                     /label=SV40pro-F
                     /note="SV40 promoter/origin, forward primer"
     CDS             2762..3556
                     /codon_start=1
                     /gene="aph(3')-II (or nptII)"
                     /product="aminoglycoside phosphotransferase from Tn5"
                     /label=NeoR/KanR
                     /note="confers resistance to neomycin, kanamycin, and G418
                     (Geneticin(R))"
                     /translation="MIEQDGLHAGSPAAWVERLFGYDWAQQTIGCSDAAVFRLSAQGRP
                     VLFVKTDLSGALNELQDEAARLSWLATTGVPCAAVLDVVTEAGRDWLLLGEVPGQDLLS
                     SHLAPAEKVSIMADAMRRLHTLDPATCPFDHQAKHRIERARTRMEAGLVDQDDLDEEHQ
                     GLAPAELFARLKARMPDGEDLVVTHGDACLPNIMVENGRFSGFIDCGRLGVADRYQDIA
                     LATRDIAEELGGEWADRFLVLYGIAAPDSQRIAFYRLLDEFF"
     primer_bind     complement(2816..2835)
                     /label=Neo-R
                     /note="Neomycin resistance gene, reverse primer"
     primer_bind     3426..3445
                     /label=Neo-F
                     /note="Neomycin resistance gene, forward primer"
     polyA_signal    3732..3853
                     /label=SV40 poly(A) signal
                     /note="SV40 polyadenylation signal"
     primer_bind     complement(3769..3788)
                     /label=SV40pA-R
                     /note="SV40 polyA, reverse primer"
     primer_bind     3823..3842
                     /label=EBV-rev
                     /note="SV40 polyA terminator, reverse primer"
     primer_bind     complement(3902..3918)
                     /label=M13 rev
                     /note="common sequencing primer, one of multiple similar
                     variants"
     primer_bind     complement(3902..3918)
                     /label=M13 Reverse
                     /note="In lacZ gene. Also called M13-rev"
     primer_bind     complement(3915..3937)
                     /label=M13/pUC Reverse
                     /note="In lacZ gene"
     protein_bind    3926..3942
                     /label=lac operator
                     /bound_moiety="lac repressor encoded by lacI"
                     /note="The lac repressor binds to the lac operator to
                     inhibit transcription in E. coli. This inhibition can be
                     relieved by adding lactose or
                     isopropyl-beta-D-thiogalactopyranoside (IPTG)."
     promoter        complement(3950..3980)
                     /label=lac promoter
                     /note="promoter for the E. coli lac operon"
     protein_bind    3995..4016
                     /label=CAP binding site
                     /bound_moiety="E. coli catabolite activator protein"
                     /note="CAP binding activates transcription in the presence
                     of cAMP."
     primer_bind     complement(4133..4150)
                     /label=L4440
                     /note="L4440 vector, forward primer"
     rep_origin      complement(4304..4892)
                     /direction=LEFT
                     /label=ori
                     /note="high-copy-number ColE1/pMB1/pBR322/pUC origin of
                     replication"
     primer_bind     complement(4384..4403)
                     /label=pBR322ori-F
                     /note="pBR322 origin, forward primer"
     CDS             complement(5063..5923)
                     /codon_start=1
                     /gene="bla"
                     /product="beta-lactamase"
                     /label=AmpR
                     /note="confers resistance to ampicillin, carbenicillin, and
                     related antibiotics"
                     /translation="MSIQHFRVALIPFFAAFCLPVFAHPETLVKVKDAEDQLGARVGYI
                     ELDLNSGKILESFRPEERFPMMSTFKVLLCGAVLSRIDAGQEQLGRRIHYSQNDLVEYS
                     PVTEKHLTDGMTVRELCSAAITMSDNTAANLLLTTIGGPKELTAFLHNMGDHVTRLDRW
                     EPELNEAIPNDERDTTMPVAMATTLRKLLTGELLTLASRQQLIDWMEADKVAGPLLRSA
                     LPAGWFIADKSGAGERGSRGIIAALGPDGKPSRIVVIYTTGSQATMDERNRQIAEIGAS
                     LIKHW"
     primer_bind     5686..5705
                     /label=Amp-R
                     /note="Ampicillin resistance gene, reverse primer"
     promoter        complement(5924..6028)
                     /gene="bla"
                     /label=AmpR promoter
ORIGIN
        1 gacggatcgg gagatctccc gatcccctat ggtcgactct cagtacaatc tgctctgatg
       61 ccgcatagtt aagccagtat ctgctccctg cttgtgtgtt ggaggtcgct gagtagtgcg
      121 cgagcaaaat ttaagctaca acaaggcaag gcttgaccga caattgcatg aagaatctgc
      181 ttagggttag gcgttttgcg ctgcttcgcg atgtacgggc cagatatacg cgttgacatt
      241 gattattgac tagttattaa tagtaatcaa ttacggggtc attagttcat agcccatata
      301 tggagttccg cgttacataa cttacggtaa atggcccgcc tggctgaccg cccaacgacc
      361 cccgcccatt gacgtcaata atgacgtatg ttcccatagt aacgccaata gggactttcc
      421 attgacgtca atgggtggac tatttacggt aaactgccca cttggcagta catcaagtgt
      481 atcatatgcc aagtacgccc cctattgacg tcaatgacgg taaatggccc gcctggcatt
      541 atgcccagta catgacctta tgggactttc ctacttggca gtacatctac gtattagtca
      601 tcgctattac catggtgatg cggttttggc agtacatcaa tgggcgtgga tagcggtttg
      661 actcacgggg atttccaagt ctccacccca ttgacgtcaa tgggagtttg ttttggcacc
      721 aaaatcaacg ggactttcca aaatgtcgta acaactccgc cccattgacg caaatgggcg
      781 gtaggcgtgt acggtgggag gtctatataa gcagagctct ctggctaact agagaaccca
      841 ctgcttactg gcttatcgaa attaatacga ctcactatag ggagacccaa gctggctagt
      901 taagctatca acaagtttgt acaaaaaagc aggctatgga ctacaaagac catgacggtg
      961 attataaaga tcatgatatc gattacaagg atgacgatga caagggccat cgtgattcct
     1021 gtccattgga ctgtaaggtt tatgtaggca atcttggaaa caatggcaac aagacggaat
     1081 tggaacgggc ttttggctac tatggaccac tccgaagtgt gtgggttgct agaaacccac
     1141 ccggctttgc ttttgttgaa tttgaagatc cccgagatgc agctgatgca gtccgagagc
     1201 tagatggaag aacactatgt ggctgccgtg taagagtgga actgtcgaat ggtgaaaaaa
     1261 gaagtagaaa tcgtggccca cctccctctt ggggtcgtcg ccctcgagat gattatcgta
     1321 ggaggagtcc tccacctcgt cgcagatctc caagaaggag aagcttctct cgcagccgga
     1381 gcaggtccct ttctagagat aggagaagag agagatcgct gtctcgggag agaaatcaca
     1441 agccgtcccg atccttctct aggtctcgta gtcgatctag gtcaaatgaa aggaaatagc
     1501 ccagctttct tgtacaaagt ggttgatcta gagggcccgc ggttcgaagg taagcctatc
     1561 cctaaccctc tcctcggtct cgattctacg cgtaccggtt agtaatgagt ttaaacgggg
     1621 gaggctaact gaaacacgga aggagacaat accggaagga acccgcgcta tgacggcaat
     1681 aaaaagacag aataaaacgc acgggtgttg ggtcgtttgt tcataaacgc ggggttcggt
     1741 cccagggctg gcactctgtc gataccccac cgagacccca ttggggccaa tacgcccgcg
     1801 tttcttcctt ttccccaccc caccccccaa gttcgggtga aggcccaggg ctcgcagcca
     1861 acgtcggggc ggcaggccct gccatagcag atctgcgcag ctggggctct agggggtatc
     1921 cccnnnnnnn nnnnnnnnnn nnnnnnnnnn nnnnnnnnnn nnnnnnnnnn nnnnnnnnnn
     1981 nnnnnnnnnn nnnnnnnnnn nnnnnnnnnn nnnnnnnnnn nnnnnnnnnn nnnnnnnnnn
     2041 nnnnnnncgc cggctttccc cgtcaagctc taaatcgggg cannnnnnnn nnnnnnnnnn
     2101 nnnnnnnnnn nnnnnnnnnn nnnnnnnnnn nnnnnnnnna nnnnnnnnnn nnnnnnnnnn
     2161 nnnnnnnnnn nnnnnnnnnn nnnnnnnnnc ctttgacgtt ggagtccacg ttctttaata
     2221 gtggactctt gttccaaact ggaacaacac tcaaccctat ctcggtctat tcttttgatt
     2281 tataagggat tttggggatt tcggcctatt ggttaaaaaa tgagctgatt taacaaaaat
     2341 ttaacgcgaa ttaattctgt ggaatgtgtg tcagttaggg tgtggaaagt ccccaggctc
     2401 cccagcaggc agaagtatgc aaagcatgca tctcaattag tcagcaacca ggtgtggaaa
     2461 gtccccaggc tccccagcag gcagaagtat gcaaagcatg catctcaatt agtcagcaac
     2521 catagtcccg cccctaactc cgcccatccc gcccctaact ccgcccagtt ccgcccattc
     2581 tccgccccat ggctgactaa ttttttttat ttatgcagag gccgaggccg cctctgcctc
     2641 tgagctattc cagaagtagt gaggaggctt ttttggaggc ctaggctttt gcaaaaagct
     2701 cccgggagct tgtatatcca ttttcggatc tgatcaagag acaggatgag gatcgtttcg
     2761 catgattgaa caagatggat tgcacgcagg ttctccggcc gcttgggtgg agaggctatt
     2821 cggctatgac tgggcacaac agacaatcgg ctgctctgat gccgccgtgt tccggctgtc
     2881 agcgcagggg cgcccggttc tttttgtcaa gaccgacctg tccggtgccc tgaatgaact
     2941 gcaggacgag gcagcgcggc tatcgtggct ggccacgacg ggcgttcctt gcgcagctgt
     3001 gctcgacgtt gtcactgaag cgggaaggga ctggctgcta ttgggcgaag tgccggggca
     3061 ggatctcctg tcatctcacc ttgctcctgc cgagaaagta tccatcatgg ctgatgcaat
     3121 gcggcggctg catacgcttg atccggctac ctgcccattc gaccaccaag cgaaacatcg
     3181 catcgagcga gcacgtactc ggatggaagc cggtcttgtc gatcaggatg atctggacga
     3241 agagcatcag gggctcgcgc cagccgaact gttcgccagg ctcaaggcgc gcatgcccga
     3301 cggcgaggat ctcgtcgtga cccatggcga tgcctgcttg ccgaatatca tggtggaaaa
     3361 tggccgcttt tctggattca tcgactgtgg ccggctgggt gtggcggacc gctatcagga
     3421 catagcgttg gctacccgtg atattgctga agagcttggc ggcgaatggg ctgaccgctt
     3481 cctcgtgctt tacggtatcg ccgctcccga ttcgcagcgc atcgccttct atcgccttct
     3541 tgacgagttc ttctgagcgg gactctgggg ttcgcgaaat gaccgaccaa gcgacgccca
     3601 acctgccatc acgagatttc gattccaccg ccgccttcta tgaaaggttg ggcttcggaa
     3661 tcgttttccg ggacgccggc tggatgatcc tccagcgcgg ggatctcatg ctggagttct
     3721 tcgcccaccc caacttgttt attgcagctt ataatggtta caaataaagc aatagcatca
     3781 caaatttcac aaataaagca tttttttcac tgcattctag ttgtggtttg tccaaactca
     3841 tcaatgtatc ttatcatgtc tgtataccgt cgacctctag ctagagcttg gcgtaatcat
     3901 ggtcatagct gtttcctgtg tgaaattgtt atccgctcac aattccacac aacatacgag
     3961 ccggaagcat aaagtgtaaa gcctggggtg cctaatgagt gagctaactc acattaattg
     4021 cgttgcgctc actgcccgct ttccagtcgg gaaacctgtc gtgccagctg cattaatgaa
     4081 tcggccaacg cgcggggaga ggcggtttgc gtattgggcg ctcttccgct tcctcgctca
     4141 ctgactcgct gcgctcggtc gttcggctgc ggcgagcggt atcagctcac tcaaaggcgg
     4201 taatacggtt atccacagaa tcaggggata acgcaggaaa gaacatgtga gcaaaaggcc
     4261 agcaaaaggc caggaaccgt aaaaaggccg cgttgctggc gtttttccat aggctccgcc
     4321 cccctgacga gcatcacaaa aatcgacgct caagtcagag gtggcgaaac ccgacaggac
     4381 tataaagata ccaggcgttt ccccctggaa gctccctcgt gcgctctcct gttccgaccc
     4441 tgccgcttac cggatacctg tccgcctttc tcccttcggg aagcgtggcg ctttctcaat
     4501 gctcacgctg taggtatctc agttcggtgt aggtcgttcg ctccaagctg ggctgtgtgc
     4561 acgaaccccc cgttcagccc gaccgctgcg ccttatccgg taactatcgt cttgagtcca
     4621 acccggtaag acacgactta tcgccactgg cagcagccac tggtaacagg attagcagag
     4681 cgaggtatgt aggcggtgct acagagttct tgaagtggtg gcctaactac ggctacacta
     4741 gaaggacagt atttggtatc tgcgctctgc tgaagccagt taccttcgga aaaagagttg
     4801 gtagctcttg atccggcaaa caaaccaccg ctggtagcgg tggttttttt gtttgcaagc
     4861 agcagattac gcgcagaaaa aaaggatctc aagaagatcc tttgatcttt tctacggggt
     4921 ctgacgctca gtggaacgaa aactcacgtt aagggatttt ggtcatgaga ttatcaaaaa
     4981 ggatcttcac ctagatcctt ttaaattaaa aatgaagttt taaatcaatc taaagtatat
     5041 atgagtaaac ttggtctgac agttaccaat gcttaatcag tgaggcacct atctcagcga
     5101 tctgtctatt tcgttcatcc atagttgcct gactccccgt cgtgtagata actacgatac
     5161 gggagggctt accatctggc cccagtgctg caatgatacc gcgagaccca cgctcaccgg
     5221 ctccagattt atcagcaata aaccagccag ccggaagggc cgagcgcaga agtggtcctg
     5281 caactttatc cgcctccatc cagtctatta attgttgccg ggaagctaga gtaagtagtt
     5341 cgccagttaa tagtttgcgc aacgttgttg ccattgctac aggcatcgtg gtgtcacgct
     5401 cgtcgtttgg tatggcttca ttcagctccg gttcccaacg atcaaggcga gttacatgat
     5461 cccccatgtt gtgcaaaaaa gcggttagct ccttcggtcc tccgatcgtt gtcagaagta
     5521 agttggccgc agtgttatca ctcatggtta tggcagcact gcataattct cttactgtca
     5581 tgccatccgt aagatgcttt tctgtgactg gtgagtactc aaccaagtca ttctgagaat
     5641 agtgtatgcg gcgaccgagt tgctcttgcc cggcgtcaat acgggataat accgcgccac
     5701 atagcagaac tttaaaagtg ctcatcattg gaaaacgttc ttcggggcga aaactctcaa
     5761 ggatcttacc gctgttgaga tccagttcga tgtaacccac tcgtgcaccc aactgatctt
     5821 cagcatcttt tactttcacc agcgtttctg ggtgagcaaa aacaggaagg caaaatgccg
     5881 caaaaaaggg aataagggcg acacggaaat gttgaatact catactcttc ctttttcaat
     5941 attattgaag catttatcag ggttattgtc tcatgagcgg atacatattt gaatgtattt
     6001 agaaaaataa acaaataggg gttccgcgca catttccccg aaaagtgcca cctgacgtc
//
